Addgene plasmid #199039: pGL1_7
Purpose: Level 1 plasmid, barcoded ORI
Depositing lab: Charlie Gilbert & Nili Ostrov & Cultivarium Tools. Depositing organization: Cultivarium, Convergent Research. Publication: A scalable framework for high-throughput identification of functional origins of replication in non-model bacteria. Gilbert C, Brumwell SL, Crits-Christoph A, Kang SC, Martin-Moldes Z, Alsharif W, Esmurria A, Nguyen M-A, Lee HH, Ostrov N. bioRxiv 2023.05.19.541510 10.1101/2023.05.19.541510.
Backbone
  Vector backbone: pGLDV_5
  Vector type: Synthetic Biology
Growth in bacteria
  Bacterial resistance: Kanamycin, 50 μg/mL
  Growth temperature: 37°C
  Growth strain: E. coli Zymo 10B
  Copy number: High Copy
Gene/Insert
  Gene/Insert name: panARS ORI plus NGS barcode 8
  Species: Synthetic
  Cloning method: Unknown
Terms and licenses: Academic/Nonprofit Terms; Industry Terms: Not Available to Industry
How to cite: pGL1_7 was a gift from Charlie Gilbert & Nili Ostrov & Cultivarium Tools (Addgene plasmid # 199039 ; http://n2t.net/addgene:199039 ; RRID:Addgene_199039)
