[The description below was written by a language model from this plasmid's Addgene catalogue record and pLannotate feature annotations shown in this document.]
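Description:
pGL1_7 is a small (about 2.9 kb) synthetic-biology plasmid built on the pGLDV_5 backbone and described by its depositors as a "Level 1" part plasmid carrying a barcoded origin of replication. It is maintained in E. coli at high copy number through a ColE1/pMB1/pUC-type origin and selected with kanamycin via an aph(3')-Ia aminoglycoside phosphotransferase gene, which spans the numbering origin of the circular sequence record.

The payload is listed as the panARS origin together with NGS barcode 8, a synthetic insert. "Level 1" suggests a tier in a hierarchical, modular assembly scheme, although the cloning method is recorded as unknown. The idea behind the design is that a candidate replication origin is physically linked to a short unique sequence tag, so that the origin's identity can be read out by next-generation sequencing of the barcode rather than of the whole element. This fits the associated work, which describes a framework for high-throughput identification of origins that function in non-model bacteria, presumably by pooling many barcoded origins and tracking which persist.

The automated annotation does not label the panARS element or the barcode. It detects only the backbone parts plus a short pBluescript multiple cloning site fragment, an rrnB T1 transcription terminator and a small remnant of lacZα, the last probably left over from a cloning or screening cassette. The roughly 1 kb unannotated stretch between the lacZα fragment and the ColE1 origin is a plausible location for the insert, but the record does not confirm this. No promoters or reporters are annotated.
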