Features (pLannotate 1.2.2; 5 found; start..end, strand, type, name):
    630..652     +  misc_feature   MCS (fragment): pBluescript multiple cloning site
    652..698     +  terminator     rrnB T1 terminator: transcription terminator T1 from the E. coli rrnB gene
    800..843     -  CDS            lacZα (fragment): LacZα fragment of β-galactosidase; lacZ fragment
   1856..2444    -  rep_origin     ori: high-copy-number ColE1/pMB1/pBR322/pUC origin of replication
   2580..514     -  CDS            KanR (across the origin): aminoglycoside phosphotransferase; aph(3')-Ia; confers resistance to kanamycin in bacteria or G418 (Geneticin®) in eukaryotes
>Addgene plasmid #199039 | pGL1_7 | addgene full sequence | sequence record 398473 | Addgene NGS Result
CATTACGCTCGTCATCAAAATCACTCGCATCAACCAAACCGTTATTCATTCGTGATTGCGCCTGAGCGAG
ACGAAATACGCGATCGCTGTTAAAAGGACAATTACAAACAGGAATCGAATGCAACCGGCGCAGGAACACT
GCCAGCGCATCAACAATATTTTCACCTGAATCAGGATATTCTTCTAATACCTGGAATGCTGTTTTCCCGG
GGATCGCAGTGGTGAGTAACCATGCATCATCAGGAGTACGGATAAAATGCTTGATGGTCGGAAGAGGCAT
AAATTCCGTCAGCCAGTTTAGTCTGACCATCTCATCTGTAACATCATTGGCAACGCTACCTTTGCCATGT
TTCAGAAACAACTCTGGCGCATCGGGCTTCCCATACAATCGATAGATTGTCGCACCTGATTGCCCGACAT
TATCGCGAGCCCATTTATACCCATATAAATCAGCATCCATGTTGGAATTTAATCGCGGCCTCGAGCAAGA
CGTTTCCCGTTGAATATGGCTCATAACACCCCTTGTATTACTGTTTATGTAAGCAGACAGTTTTATTGTT
CATGATGATATATTTTTATCTTGTGCAATGTAACATCAGAGATTTTGAGACACAACGTGGCTTTCCCCCG
CCGCTCTAGAACTAGTGGATCCAAATAAAACGAAAGGCTCAGTCGAAAGACTGGGCCTTTCGTTTTATCT
GTTGTTTGTCGCATTATACGAGACGTCCAGGTTGGGATACCTGAAACAAAACCCATCGTACGGCCAAGGA
AGTCTCCAATAACTGTGATCCACCACAAGCGCCAGGGTTTTCCCAGTCACGACGTTGTAAAACGACGGCC
AGTCATGCATAATCCGCACGCATCTGGAATAAGGAAGTGCCATTCCGCCTGACCTTAGCGTGCGAACAGC
ACGCTATTGTTGTATCATTACTCGCATCCATTCTCAGGCTGTCTCGTCTCGTCTCCGAGCTCTTCAATGA
GTCAGGGTCACGCGTAGGACGCGTCGAGTAGGGTTAACTACCAGTATCCACCGCGTTCCGCAGCCACACG
CCGTGTGAAGCTGGGGAGTCAACATCTTTGGATAATATCAGAATGAGAAAGAACAGATACGCAGTACGTT
TTTTGGTGAGCTCTTTGCACTTCTTTAGTTCTTTCCATCAATATCAGTTGCTTATGCACTTATGACTAAT
ATTGATGTTTAACTTCAATATCTTTAAACTTTTGTTCTTCCCGACGTTCATTAAGAATACTAATACACTT
TAATAATTAGTTTAATATTTGTTTCTATATAATGACATTTAATTAAAAAAGATAAAATATAAAAACATCA
TAATAACTCACCAGAGGTTAAGAACAAAAAAACAAATTAGATATCTGCTAATCCAATATAGTTAAATCAA
TCTTTCCTTGGTATAATGGGTATATTACATATATTTCAAGGACCGACACTCCTACCAAATATCTAAAATT
TACCATATTAACATAACATGTATATAAACGTCAAATCATAATCAGCACTACGCTAGCATGAAGAGCACCC
CAGGATACATAGATTACCACAACTCCGAGCCCTTCCACCTAGCGTGCTAACCACGCACGCTATTGTTGTA
TAGGCTAGGTGGAGGCTCAGTGATGATAAGTCTGCGATGGTGGATGCATGTGTCATGGTCATAGCTGTTT
CCTGTGTGAAATTGTTATCCGCTCAGAGGGCACAATCCTATTCCGCGCTATCCGACAATCTCCAAGACAT
TAGGTGGAGTTCAGTTCGGCGTATGGCATATGTCGCTGGAAAGAACATGTGAGCAAAAGGCCAGCAAAAG
GCCAGGAACCGTAAAAAGGCCGCGTTGCTGGCGTTTTTCCATAGGCTCCGCCCCCCTGACGAGCATCACA
AAAATCGACGCTCAAGTCAGAGGTGGCGAAACCCGACAGGACTATAAAGATACCAGGCGTTTCCCCCTGG
AAGCTCCCTCGTGCGCTCTCCTGTTCCGACCCTGCCGCTTACCGGATACCTGTCCGCCTTTCTCCCTTCG
GGAAGCGTGGCGCTTTCTCATAGCTCACGCTGTAGGTATCTCAGTTCGGTGTAGGTCGTTCGCTCCAAGC
TGGGCTGTGTGCACGAACCCCCCGTTCAGCCCGACCGCTGCGCCTTATCCGGTAACTATCGTCTTGAGTC
CAACCCGGTAAGACACGACTTATCGCCACTGGCAGCAGCCACTGGTAACAGGATTAGCAGAGCGAGGTAT
GTAGGCGGTGCTACAGAGTTCTTGAAGTGGTGGCCTAACTACGGCTACACTAGAAGAACAGTATTTGGTA
TCTGCGCTCTGCTGAAGCCAGTTACCTTCGGAAAAAGAGTTGGTAGCTCTTGATCCGGCAAACAAACCAC
CGCTGGTAGCGGTGGTTTTTTTGTTTGCAAGCAGCAGATTACGCGCAGAAAAAAAGGATCTCAAGAAGAT
CCTTTGATCTTTTCTACGGGGTCTGACGCTCTATTCAACAAAGCCGCCGTCCCGTCAAGTCAGCGTAAAT
GGGTAGGGGGCTTCAAATCGTCCGCTCTGCCAGTGTTACAACCAATTAACAAATTCTGATTAGAAAAACT
CATCGAGCATCAAATGAAACTGCAATTTATTCATATCAGGATTATCAATACCATATTTTTGAAAAAGCCG
TTTCTGTAATGAAGGAGAAAACTCACCGAGGCAGTTCCATAGGATGGCAAGATCCTGGTATCGGTCTGCG
ATTCCGACTCGTCCAACATCAATACAACCTATTAATTTCCCCTCGTCAAAAATAAGGTTATCAAGTGAGA
AATCACCATGAGTGACGACTGAATCCGGTGAGAATGGCAAAAGCTTATGCATTTCTTTCCAGACTTGTTC
AACAGGCCAGC
